>Addgene plasmid #17455 | pL106P-LUC-ENTR1A(w451-1) | depositor full sequence | sequence record 8623 | Author sequence
CTTTCCTGCGTTATCCCCTGATTCTGTGGATAACCGTATTACCGCTAGCATGGATCTCGGGGACGTCTAA
CTACTAAGCGAGAGTAGGGAACTGCCAGGCATCAAATAAAACGAAAGGCTCAGTCGGAAGACTGGGCCTT
TCGTTTTATCTGTTGTTTGTCGGTGAACGCTCTCCTGAGTAGGACAAATCCGCCGGGAGCGGATTTGAAC
GTTGTGAAGCAACGGCCCGGAGGGTGGCGGGCAGGACGCCCGCCATAAACTGCCAGGCATCAAACTAAGC
AGAAGGCCATCCTGACGGATGGCCTTTTTGCGTTTCTACAAACTCTTCCTGTTAGTTAGTTACTTAAGCT
CGGGCCCCAAATAATGATTTTATTTTGACTGATAGTGACCTGTTCGTTGCAACAAATTGATAAGCAATGC
TTTTTTATAATGCCAACTTTGTACAAAAAAGCAGGCTTTAAAGGAACCAATTCAGTCGACTGGATCCGCC
ACCATGGGAGTGCAGGTGGAAACCATCTCCCCAGGAGACGGGCGCACCTTCCCCAAGCGCGGCCAGACCT
GTGTGGTGCACTACACCGGGATGCTTGAAGATGGAAAGAAAGTCGATTCCTCCCGGGACAGAAACAAGCC
CTTTAAGTTTATGCTAGGCAAGCAGGAGGTGATCCGAGGCTGGGAAGAAGGGGTTGCCCAGATGAGTGTG
GGTCAGAGAGCCAAACTGACTATATCTCCAGATTATGCCTATGGTGCCACTGGGCACCCAGGCATCATCC
CACCACATGCCACTCTCGTCTTCGATGTGGAGCTTCTAAAACCGGAAGAATTCATGGAAGACGCCAAAAA
CATAAAGAAAGGCCCGGCGCCATTCTATCCGCTGGAAGATGGAACCGCTGGAGAGCAACTGCATAAGGCT
ATGAAGAGATACGCCCTGGTTCCTGGAACAATTGCTTTTACAGATGCACATATCGAGGTGGACATCACTT
ACGCTGAGTACTTCGAAATGTCCGTTCGGTTGGCAGAAGCTATGAAACGATATGGGCTGAATACAAATCA
CAGAATCGTCGTATGCAGTGAAAACTCTCTTCAATTCTTTATGCCGGTGTTGGGCGCGTTATTTATCGGA
GTTGCAGTTGCGCCCGCGAACGACATTTATAATGAACGTGAATTGCTCAACAGTATGGGCATTTCGCAGC
CTACCGTGGTGTTCGTTTCCAAAAAGGGGTTGCAAAAAATTTTGAACGTGCAAAAAAAGCTCCCAATCAT
CCAAAAAATTATTATCATGGATTCTAAAACGGATTACCAGGGATTTCAGTCGATGTACACGTTCGTCACA
TCTCATCTACCTCCCGGTTTTAATGAATACGATTTTGTGCCAGAGTCCTTCGATAGGGACAAGACAATTG
CACTGATAATGAACTCCTCTGGATCTACTGGTCTGCCTAAAGGTGTCGCTCTGCCTCATAGAACTGCCTG
CGTGAGATTCTCGCATGCCAGAGATCCTATTTTTGGCAATCAAATCATTCCGGATACTGCGATTTTAAGT
GTTGTTCCATTCCATCACGGTTTTGGAATGTTTACTACACTCGGATATTTGATATGTGGATTTCGAGTCG
TCTTAATGTATAGATTTGAAGAAGAGCTGTTTCTGAGGAGCCTTCAGGATTACAAGATTCAAAGTGCGCT
GCTGGTGCCAACCCTATTCTCCTTCTTCGCCAAAAGCACTCTGATTGACAAATACGATTTATCTAATTTA
CACGAAATTGCTTCTGGTGGCGCTCCCCTCTCTAAGGAAGTCGGGGAAGCGGTTGCCAAGAGGTTCCATC
TGCCAGGTATCAGGCAAGGATATGGGCTCACTGAGACTACATCAGCTATTCTGATTACACCCGAGGGGGA
TGATAAACCGGGCGCGGTCGGTAAAGTTGTTCCATTTTTTGAAGCGAAGGTTGTGGATCTGGATACCGGG
AAAACGCTGGGCGTTAATCAAAGAGGCGAACTGTGTGTGAGAGGTCCTATGATTATGTCCGGTTATGTAA
ACAATCCGGAAGCGACCAACGCCTTGATTGACAAGGATGGATGGCTACATTCTGGAGACATAGCTTACTG
GGACGAAGACGAACACTTCTTCATCGTTGACCGCCTGAAGTCTCTGATTAAGTACAAAGGCTATCAGGTG
GCTCCCGCTGAATTGGAATCCATCTTGCTCCAACACCCCAACATCTTCGACGCAGGTGTCGCAGGTCTTC
CCGACGATGACGCCGGTGAACTTCCCGCCGCCGTTGTTGTTTTGGAGCACGGAAAGACGATGACGGAAAA
AGAGATCGTGGATTACGTCGCCAGTCAAGTAACAACCGCGAAAAAGTTGCGCGGAGGAGTTGTGTTTGTG
GACGAAGTACCGAAAGGTCTTACCGGAAAACTCGACGCAAGAAAAATCAGAGAGATCCTCATAAAGGCCA
AGAAGGGCGGAAAGTCCAAATTGTAACTCGAGATATCTAGACCCAGCTTTCTTGTACAAAGTTGGCATTA
TAAGAAAGCATTGCTTATCAATTTGTTGCAACGAACAGGTCACTATCAGTCAAAATAAAATCATTATTTG
CCATCCAGCTGCAGCTCTGGCCCGTGTCTCAAAATCTCTGATGTTACATTGCACAAGATAAAAATATATC
ATCATGAACAATAAAACTGTCTGCTTACATAAACAGTAATACAAGGGGTGTTATGAGCCATATTCAACGG
GAAACGTCGAGGCCGCGATTAAATTCCAACATGGATGCTGATTTATATGGGTATAAATGGGCTCGCGATA
ATGTCGGGCAATCAGGTGCGACAATCTATCGCTTGTATGGGAAGCCCGATGCGCCAGAGTTGTTTCTGAA
ACATGGCAAAGGTAGCGTTGCCAATGATGTTACAGATGAGATGGTCAGACTAAACTGGCTGACGGAATTT
ATGCCTCTTCCGACCATCAAGCATTTTATCCGTACTCCTGATGATGCATGGTTACTCACCACTGCGATCC
CCGGAAAAACAGCATTCCAGGTATTAGAAGAATATCCTGATTCAGGTGAAAATATTGTTGATGCGCTGGC
AGTGTCCCTGCGCCGGTTGCATTCGATTCCTGTTTGTAATTGTCCTTTTAACAGCGATCGCGTATTTCGT
CTCGCTCAGGCGCAATCACGAATGAATAACGGTTTGGTTGATGCGAGTGATTTTGATGACGAGCGTAATG
GCTGGCCTGTTGAACAAGTCTGGAAAGAAATGCATAAACTTTTGCCATTCTCACCGGATTCAGTCGTCAC
TCATGGTGATTTCTCACTTGATAACCTTATTTTTGACGAGGGGAAATTAATAGGTTGTATTGATGTTGGA
CGAGTCGGAATCGCAGACCGATACCAGGATCTTGCCATCCTATGGAACTGCCTCGGTGAGTTTTCTCCTT
CATTACAGAAACGGCTTTTTCAAAAATATGGTATTGATAATCCTGATATGAATAAATTGCAGTTTCATTT
GATGCTCGATGAGTTTTTCTAATCAGAATTGGTTAATTGGTTGTAACATTATTCAGATTGGGCCCCGTTC
CACTGAGCGTCAGACCCGGTAGAAAAGATCAAAGGATCTTCTTGAGATCCTTTTTTTCTGCGCGTAATCT
GCTGCTTGCAAACAAAAAAACCACCGCTACCAGCGGTGGTTTGTTTGCCGGATCAAGAGCTACCAACTCT
TTTTCCGAAGGTAACTGGCTTCAGCAGAGCGCAGATACCAAATACTGTTCTTCTAGTGTAGCCGTAGTTA
GGCCACCACTTCAAGAACTCTGTAGCACCGCCTACATACCTCGCTCTGCTAATCCTGTTACCAGTGGCTG
CTGCCAGTGGCGATAAGTCGTGTCTTACCGGGTTGGACTCAAGACGATAGTTACCGGATAAGGCGCAGCG
GTCGGGCTGAACGGGGGGTTCGTGCACACAGCCCAGCTTGGAGCGAACGACCTACACCGAACTGAGATAC
CTACAGCGTGAGCTATGAGAAAGCGCCACGCTTCCCGAAGGGAGAAAGGCGGACAGGTATCCGGTAAGCG
GCAGGGTCGGAACAGGAGAGCGCACGAGGGAGCTTCCAGGGGGAAACGCCTGGTATCTTTATAGTCCTGT
CGGGTTTCGCCACCTCTGACTTGAGCGTCGATTTTTGTGATGCTCGTCAGGGGGGCGGAGCCTATGGAAA
AACGCCAGCAACGCGGCCTTTTTACGGTTCCTGGCCTTTTGCTGGCCTTTTGCTCACATGTT
Features (pLannotate 1.2.2; 9 found; start..end, strand, type, name):
      1..46      +  rep_origin     RSF ori (fragment): Plasmids containing the RSF 1030 origin of replication can be propagated in E. coli cells that contain additional plasmids with compatible origins.
    106..149     -  terminator     rrnB T1 terminator: Escherichia coli rrnB; transcription terminator T1 from the E. coli rrnB gene
    281..308     +  terminator     rrnB T2 terminator: transcription terminator T2 from the E. coli rrnB gene
    358..457     +  protein_bind   attL1: mutant version of attL; recombination site for the Gateway® LR reaction LR Clonase™
    494..817     +  CDS            DD: destabilization domain that can be stabilized by Shield1 in the ProteoTuner™ system L106P mutant of FKBP12
    824..2464    +  CDS            luciferase: firefly luciferase; luc+; enhanced luc+ version of the luciferase gene
   2491..2590    -  protein_bind   attL2: mutant version of attL; recombination site for the Gateway® LR reaction LR Clonase™
   2713..3522    +  CDS            KanR: aminoglycoside phosphotransferase; aph(3')-Ia; confers resistance to kanamycin in bacteria or G418 (Geneticin®) in eukaryotes
   3612..4200    +  rep_origin     ori: high-copy-number ColE1/pMB1/pBR322/pUC origin of replication
