[The description below was written by a language model from this plasmid's Addgene catalogue record and pLannotate feature annotations shown in this document.]
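Description:
pL106P-LUC-ENTR1A(w451-1) is a Gateway entry clone built on the pENTR1A backbone, carrying a firefly luciferase reporter fused at its N-terminus to a ligand-regulated degron. It is a small bacterial plasmid of about 4.3 kb, maintained at high copy in E. coli through a ColE1/pUC-type origin and selected with kanamycin via the aph(3')-Ia gene. A short fragment annotated as RSF ori is also detected, but it is only a partial match. The rrnB T1 and T2 terminators sit upstream of the cloning region, where they limit read-through transcription from the backbone into the insert.

The payload lies between the attL1 and attL2 recombination sites and was introduced as a BamHI–XhoI fragment of roughly 2 kb. It consists of the FKBP12 L106P destabilization domain followed directly by the luc+ version of firefly luciferase, forming a single fusion open reading frame. The L106P mutant of FKBP12 causes rapid degradation of proteins it is fused to unless a stabilizing ligand such as Shield1 is present, so luciferase activity serves as a quantitative readout of ligand-dependent protein stabilization. The fusion was derived from an earlier retroviral construct carrying the same cassette. The catalogue's MTOR gene link does not correspond to any annotated feature; the annotated coding sequences are the FKBP12-derived domain and luciferase.

As is usual for an entry vector, no promoter for the fusion is annotated. Expression depends on transferring the cassette by LR recombination into a destination vector, in this case as part of a viral vector system for expressing and depleting proteins in mammalian cells, where the construct serves as a degron-tagged reporter.
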