Addgene plasmid #17455: pL106P-LUC-ENTR1A(w451-1)
Purpose: Gateway entry vector, Degron N-term Luciferase
Depositing lab: Eric Campeau & Paul Kaufman. Depositing organization: University of Massachusetts, Worcester. Publication: A versatile viral system for expression and depletion of proteins in mammalian cells. Campeau E, Ruhl VE, Rodier F, Smith CL, Rahmberg BL, Fuss JO, Campisi J, Yaswen P, Cooper PK, Kaufman PD.. PLoS One. 2009 Aug 6;4(8):e6529. 10.1371/journal.pone.0006529 PubMed 19657394.
Backbone
  Vector backbone: pENTR1A
  Backbone manufacturer: Invitrogen
  Backbone size w/o insert (bp): 2280
  Vector type: Luciferase ; Entry vector
Growth in bacteria
  Bacterial resistance: Kanamycin, 50 μg/mL
  Growth temperature: 37°C
  Growth strain: DH5alpha
  Growth instructions: TOP10F', 37oC
  Copy number: High Copy
Gene/Insert
  Gene/Insert name: FKBP-Luciferase fusion (alt name: L106P-Luciferase fusion)
  Species: firefly
  Insert size (bp): 1982
  GenBank ID: AAA89088
  Entrez Gene: MTOR (a.k.a. FRAP, FRAP1, FRAP2, RAFT1, RAPT1, SKS)
  Tag / fusion protein: FKBP12DD (N terminal on insert)
  Cloning method: Restriction Enzyme; 5′ cloning site BamHI (not destroyed); 3′ cloning site Xho I (not destroyed)
  Sequencing primers: 5′ ENTRforw; 3′ ENTRrev
Resource information
  A portion of this plasmid was derived from a plasmid made by: L106P-LUC was generated in the Wandless lab (pBMN FKBP L106P-PpLuc IRES Blasticidin plasmid)
Terms and licenses: Academic/Nonprofit Terms; Industry Terms: Not Available to Industry
How to cite: pL106P-LUC-ENTR1A(w451-1) was a gift from Eric Campeau & Paul Kaufman (Addgene plasmid # 17455 ; http://n2t.net/addgene:17455 ; RRID:Addgene_17455)
