>Addgene plasmid #17455 | pL106P-LUC-ENTR1A(w451-1) | addgene partial sequence | sequence record 25925 | 17455 with LucNrev
GATGGCGCCGGGCCTTTCTTTATGTTTTTGGCGTCTTCCATGAATTCTTCCGGTTTTAGAAGCTCCACAT
CGAAGACGAGAGTGGCATGTGGTGGGATGATGCCTGGGTGCCCAGTGGCACCATAGGCATAATCTGGAGA
TATAGTCAGTTTGGCTCTCTGACCCACACTCATCTGGGCAACCCCTTCTTCCCAGCCTCGGATCACCTCC
TGCTTGCCTAGCATAAACTTAAAGGGCTTGTTTCTGTCCCGGGAGGAATCGACTTTCTTTCCATCTTCAA
GCATCCCGGTGTAGTGCACCACACAGGTCTGGCCGCGCTTGGGGAAGGTGCGCCCGTCTCCTGGGGAGAT
GGTTTCCACCTGCACTCCCATGGTGGCGGATCCAGTCGACTGAATTGGTTCCTTTAAAGCCTGCTTTTTT
GTACAAAGTTGGCATTATAAAAAAGCATTGCTTATCAATTTGTTGCAACGAACAGGTCACTATCAGTCAA
AATAAAATCATTATTTGGGGCCCGAGCTTAAGTAACTAACTAACAGGAAGAGTTTGTAGAAACGCAAAAA
GGCCATCCGTCAGGATGGCCTTCTGCTTAGTTTGATGCCTGGCAGTTTATGGCGGGCGTCCTGCCCGCCA
CCCTCCGGGCCGTTGCTTCACAACGTTCAAATCCGCTCCCGGCGGATTTGTCCTACTCAGGAAAGCGCAC
CCGAC
